Addgene plasmid #156821: pD649-HAsp-LRRTM2-Fc(DAPA)-AviTag-6xHis
Purpose: Mammalian expression of cell-surface protein extracellular domain fused to Fc(DAPA)-Avi-6xHis. Protein is secreted from cells.
Depositing lab: Chris Garcia. Depositing organization: Stanford University. Publication: A Human IgSF Cell-Surface Interactome Reveals a Complex Network of Protein-Protein Interactions. Wojtowicz WM, Vielmetter J, Fernandes RA, Siepe DH, Eastman CL, Chisholm GB, Cox S, Klock H, Anderson PW, Rue SM, Miller JJ, Glaser SM, Bragstad ML, Vance J, Lam AW, Lesley SA, Zinn K, Garcia KC. Cell. 2020 Aug 20;182(4):1027-1043.e17. doi: 10.1016/j.cell.2020.07.025. PubMed 32822567.
Backbone
  Vector backbone: pD649
  Backbone size w/o insert (bp): 6106
  Vector type: Mammalian Expression
Growth in bacteria
  Bacterial resistance: Ampicillin, 100 μg/mL
  Growth temperature: 37°C
  Growth strain: DH5alpha
  Copy number: High Copy
Gene/Insert
  Gene/Insert name: LRRTM2 (alt name: LRRT2)
  Species: H. sapiens (human)
  Insert size (bp): 1167
  Mutation: Fc region of human IgG contains D265A and P329A mutations (DAPA)
  Entrez Gene: LRRTM2
  Promoter: CMV/SP6
  Tag / fusion protein: Fc(DAPA)-AviTag-6xHis (C terminal on backbone)
  Cloning method: Restriction Enzyme; 5′ cloning site GCGGCCGC (not destroyed); 3′ cloning site GGCGCGCC (not destroyed)
  Sequencing primers: 5′ ATTTAGGTGACACTATAG; 3′ CACGTACCAGTTGAACTTCACC
Resource information
  A portion of this plasmid was derived from a plasmid made by: synthesis by ThermoFisher
Terms and licenses: Academic/Nonprofit Terms; Industry Terms: Not Available to Industry
Depositor comments: Some plasmids in this collection may have an IS4-like element ISVsa5 family transposase upstream of the CMV promoter.
How to cite: pD649-HAsp-LRRTM2-Fc(DAPA)-AviTag-6xHis was a gift from Chris Garcia (Addgene plasmid # 156821 ; http://n2t.net/addgene:156821 ; RRID:Addgene_156821)
