[The description below was written by a language model from this plasmid's Addgene catalogue record and pLannotate feature annotations shown in this document.]
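Description:
pD649-HAsp-LRRTM2-Fc(DAPA)-AviTag-6xHis is a mammalian expression plasmid of about 7.3 kb, built on the pD649 backbone, for producing the extracellular domain of human LRRTM2 as a secreted Fc fusion protein. It is maintained in E. coli through a high-copy ColE1/pUC-type origin and selected with ampicillin via a full-length β-lactamase gene. The feature table also shows an SV40 early promoter/EM7 promoter cassette driving a puromycin N-acetyltransferase gene with an SV40 polyadenylation signal, which could allow puromycin selection in mammalian cells, although the catalogue entry does not mention this use. Several short annotated fragments (KanR, lacZα, f1 ori, ble) appear to be backbone remnants rather than functional elements. The depositor notes that some plasmids in this collection may carry an IS4-like transposase insertion upstream of the CMV promoter; none is annotated here.

Expression is driven by the CMV immediate-early enhancer and promoter, followed by a fragment of CMV intron A and an SP6 promoter that doubles as a sequencing primer site. The open reading frame begins with a secretion signal, named "HAsp" in the construct title (the annotation tool matches a fragment of it to an immunoglobulin heavy chain signal sequence), then the LRRTM2 ectodomain cloned between retained NotI and AscI sites, and then a human IgG1 Fc region, ending at a bGH polyadenylation signal. The Fc carries the D265A and P329A (DAPA) mutations, which are generally used to reduce Fc effector interactions. The Fc dimerises the ectodomain, the C-terminal AviTag permits site-specific biotinylation by BirA, and the 6xHis tag supports metal-affinity purification. LRRTM2 is a synaptic adhesion protein that binds presynaptic neurexins. The construct belongs to a set made for screening extracellular protein–protein interactions among human cell-surface proteins.
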