Features (pLannotate 1.2.2; 21 found; start..end, strand, type, name):
    119..143     -  CDS            KanR (fragment): aminoglycoside phosphotransferase; aph(3')-Ia; confers resistance to kanamycin
    254..842     +  rep_origin     ori: high-copy-number ColE1/pMB1/pBR322/pUC origin of replication
   1067..1084    +  terminator     rrnB T2 terminator (fragment): transcription terminator T2 from the E. coli rrnB gene
   1109..1128    -  CDS            lacZα (fragment): LacZα fragment of β-galactosidase; lacZ fragment
   1584..1600    +  protein_bind   lac operator: The lac repressor binds to the lac operator to inhibit transcription in E. coli. This inhibition can be relieved by adding lactose or isopropyl-β-D-thiogalactopyranoside (IPTG). lac repressor encoded by lacI
   1843..2146    +  enhancer       CMV enhancer: human cytomegalovirus immediate early enhancer
   2147..2350    +  promoter       CMV promoter: human cytomegalovirus (CMV) immediate early promoter
   2486..2529    +  intron         CMV intron (fragment): modified intron A from human cytomegalovirus
   2581..2599    +  promoter       SP6 promoter: promoter for bacteriophage SP6 RNA polymerase
   2603..2640    +  CDS            IgH signal sequence (fragment): signal sequence from the mouse immunoglobulin heavy chain variable region
   2677..3915    +  CDS            LRRTM2 (fragment): LRRT2_HUMAN - Also known as KIAA0416, LRRN2. Experimental evidence at protein level: Swiss-Prot protein existence level 1. Involved in the development and maintenance of excitatory synapse in the vertebrate nervous system. Regulates surface expression of AMPA receptors and instructs the development of functional glutamate release sites. Acts as a ligand for the presynaptic receptors NRXN1-A and NRXN1-B (By similarity). From Homo sapiens (Human).
   3931..4608    +  CDS            IGHG1 (fragment): IGHG1_HUMAN - Experimental evidence at protein level: Swiss-Prot protein existence level 1. Constant region of immunoglobulin heavy chains. Immunoglobulins, also known as antibodies, are membrane-bound or secreted glycoproteins produced by B lymphocytes. In the recognition phase of humoral immunity, the membrane-bound immunoglobulins serve as receptors which, upon binding of a specific antigen, trigger the clonal expansion and differentiation of B lymphocytes into immunoglobulins- secreting plasma cells. Secreted immunoglobulins mediate the effector phase of humoral immunity, which results in
   4823..4934    +  polyA_signal   bGH poly(A) signal: bovine growth hormone polyadenylation signal
   4935..5043    +  rep_origin     f1 ori (fragment): f1 bacteriophage origin of replication; arrow indicates direction of (+) strand synthesis
   5057..5386    +  promoter       SV40 promoter: SV40 enhancer and early promoter
   5434..5481    +  promoter       EM7 promoter: synthetic bacterial promoter&nbsp
   5500..6099    +  CDS            PuroR (fragment): puromycin N-acetyltransferase; pac from Streptomyces; confers resistance to puromycin
   6109..6234    +  CDS            ble (fragment): BLE_KLEPN - Experimental evidence at protein level: Swiss-Prot protein existence level 1. Binding protein with a strong affinity to the bleomycin family of antibiotics. Binds to CL990; an antimitotic-antibiotic compound. From Klebsiella pneumoniae.
   6229..6350    +  polyA_signal   SV40 poly(A) signal: SV40 polyadenylation signal
   6403..7263    -  CDS            AmpR: β-lactamase; bla; confers resistance to ampicillin, carbenicillin, and related antibiotics
   7266..89      -  promoter       AmpR promoter (fragment) (across the origin): bla
>Addgene plasmid #156821 | pD649-HAsp-LRRTM2-Fc(DAPA)-AviTag-6xHis | addgene full sequence | sequence record 412912 | Addgene NGS Result
TTTCAATATTATTGAAGCATTTATCAGGGTTATTGTCTCATGAGCGGATACATATTTGAATGTATTTAGA
AAAATAAACAAATAGGGGTCAGTGTTACAACCAATTAACCAATTCTGAACATTATCGCGAGCCCATTTAT
ACCTGAATATGGCTCATAACACCCCTTGCTCATGACCAAAATCCCTTAACGTGAGTTACGCGCGCGTCGT
TCCACTGAGCGTCAGACCCCGTAGAAAAGATCAAAGGATCTTCTTGAGATCCTTTTTTTCTGCGCGTAAT
CTGCTGCTTGCAAACAAAAAAACCACCGCTACCAGCGGTGGTTTGTTTGCCGGATCAAGAGCTACCAACT
CTTTTTCCGAAGGTAACTGGCTTCAGCAGAGCGCAGATACCAAATACTGTTCTTCTAGTGTAGCCGTAGT
TAGCCCACCACTTCAAGAACTCTGTAGCACCGCCTACATACCTCGCTCTGCTAATCCTGTTACCAGTGGC
TGCTGCCAGTGGCGATAAGTCGTGTCTTACCGGGTTGGACTCAAGACGATAGTTACCGGATAAGGCGCAG
CGGTCGGGCTGAACGGGGGGTTCGTGCACACAGCCCAGCTTGGAGCGAACGACCTACACCGAACTGAGAT
ACCTACAGCGTGAGCTATGAGAAAGCGCCACGCTTCCCGAAGGGAGAAAGGCGGACAGGTATCCGGTAAG
CGGCAGGGTCGGAACAGGAGAGCGCACGAGGGAGCTTCCAGGGGGAAACGCCTGGTATCTTTATAGTCCT
GTCGGGTTTCGCCACCTCTGACTTGAGCGTCGATTTTTGTGATGCTCGTCAGGGGGGCGGAGCCTATGGA
AAAACGCCAGCAACGCGGCCTTTTTACGGTTCCTGGCCTTTTGCTGGCCTTTTGCTCACATGTTCTTTCC
TGCGTTATCCCCTGATTCTGTGGATAACCGTATTACCGCCTTTGAGTGAGCTGATACCGCTCGCCGCAGC
CGAACGACCGAGCGCAGCGAGTCAGTGAGCGAGGAAGCGGAAGGCGAGAGTAGGGAACTGCCAGGCATCA
AACTAAGCAGAAGGCCCCTGACGGATGGCCTTTTTGCGTTTCTACAAACTCTTTCTGTGTTGTAAAACGA
CGGCCAGTCTTAAGCTCGGGCCCCCTGGGCGGTTCTGATAACGAGTAATCGTTAATCCGCAAATAACGTA
AAAACCCGCTTCGGCGGGTTTTTTTATGGGGGGAGTTTAGGGAAAGAGCATTTGTCAGAATATTTAAGGG
CGCCTGTCACTTTGCTTGATATATGAGAATTATTTAACCTTATAAATGAGAAAAAAGCAACGCACTTTAA
ATAAGATACGTTGCTTTTTCGATTGATGAACACCTATAATTAAACTATTCATCTATTATTTATGATTTTT
TGTATATACAATATTTCTAGTTTGTTAAAGAGAATTAAGAAAATAAATCTCGAAAATAATAAAGGGAAAA
TCAGTTTTTGATATCAAAATTATACATGTCAACGATAATACAAAATATAATACAAACTATAAGATGTTAT
CAGTATTTATTATCATTTAGAATAAATTTTGTGTCGCCCTTAATTGTGAGCGGATAACAATTACGAGCTT
CATGCACAGTGGCGTTGACTCAATATTGGCCATTAGCCATATTATTCATTGGTTATATAGCATAAATCAA
TATTGGCTATTGGCCATTGCATACGTTGTATCTATATCATAATATGTACATTTATATTGGCTCATGTCCA
ATATGACCGCCATGTTGGCATTGATTATTGACTAGTTATTAATAGTAATCAATTACGGGGTCATTAGTTC
ATAGCCCATATATGGAGTTCCGCGTTACATAACTTACGGTAAATGGCCCGCCTGGCTGACCGCCCAACGA
CCCCCGCCCATTGACGTCAATAATGACGTATGTTCCCATAGTAACGCCAATAGGGACTTTCCATTGACGT
CAATGGGTGGAGTATTTACGGTAAACTGCCCACTTGGCAGTACATCAAGTGTATCATATGCCAAGTACGC
CCCCTATTGACGTCAATGACGGTAAATGGCCCGCCTGGCATTATGCCCAGTACATGACCTTATGGGACTT
TCCTACTTGGCAGTACATCTACGTATTAGTCATCGCTATTACCATGGTGATGCGGTTTTGGCAGTACATC
AATGGGCGTGGATAGCGGTTTGACTCACGGGGATTTCCAAGTCTCCACCCCATTGACGTCAATGGGAGTT
TGTTTTGGCACCAAAATCAACGGGACTTTCCAAAATGTCGTAACAACTCCGCCCCATTGACGCAAATGGG
CGGTAGGCGTGTACGGTGGGAGGTCTATATAAGCAGAGCTCGTTTAGTGAACCGTCAGATCGCCTGGAGA
CGCCATCCACGCTGTTTTGACCTCCATAGAAGACACCGGGACCGATCCAGCCTCCGCGGCCGGGAACGGT
GCATTGGAACGCGGATTCCCCGTGCCAAGAGTGACGTAAGTACCGCCTATAGAGTCTATAGGCCCACCCC
CTTGGCTTCGTTAGAACGCGGCTACAATTAATACATAACCTTATGTATCATACACATACGATTTAGGTGA
CACTATAGAATAACATCCACTTTGCCTTTCTCTCCACAGGTGTCCACTCCCAGGTCCAACTGCACCTCGG
TTCTATCGAAAACGCGCCTGCTAGCGCCACCATGAAGACCATCATTGCCCTGAGCTACATCTTCTGCCTG
GTGTTCGCTGCGGCCGCCTGTCCTCCTAAGTGTAGATGCGAGAAGCTGCTGTTCTACTGCGACAGCCAGG
GCTTCCACAGCGTGCCAAATGCCACAGATAAGGGCAGCCTGGGCCTGAGCCTGAGACACAATCACATCAC
CGAGCTGGAACGGGACCAGTTCGCCAGCTTTAGCCAGCTGACATGGCTGCACCTGGACCACAACCAGATC
AGCACCGTGAAAGAGGACGCCTTCCAGGGCCTGTACAAGCTGAAAGAGCTGATCCTGAGCAGCAACAAGA
TCTTCTACCTGCCGAACACCACCTTCACACAGCTGATCAACCTGCAGAACCTGGACCTGAGCTTCAACCA
GCTGTCCTCTCTGCACCCCGAGCTGTTTTACGGCCTGAGAAAGCTGCAGACACTGCACCTGAGAAGCAAC
TCCCTGCGGACAATTCCCGTGCGGCTGTTCTGGGATTGCCGCAGCCTGGAATTCCTGGATCTGAGCACCA
ACCGGCTGAGAAGCCTGGCCAGAAATGGCTTTGCCGGCCTGATCAAGCTGCGCGAGCTGCACCTCGAGCA
TAATCAGCTGACCAAGATCAACTTCGCCCACTTCCTGAGACTGAGCAGCCTGCACACCCTGTTTCTGCAG
TGGAACAAGATCAGCAACCTGACCTGCGGCATGGAATGGACCTGGGGCACACTGGAAAAGCTGGACCTCA
CCGGCAACGAGATCAAGGCCATCGACCTGACCGTGTTCGAGACAATGCCCAACCTGAAGATCCTGCTGAT
GGACAACAACAAGCTCAACAGCCTGGACAGCAAGATCCTGAACAGCCTGAGATCCCTGACCACCGTGGGC
CTGTCTGGAAATCTGTGGGAGTGCAGCGCCAGAATCTGTGCCCTGGCTTCTTGGCTGGGCAGCTTCCAAG
GCAGATGGGAGCACAGCATCCTGTGTCACAGCCCCGATCACACCCAGGGCGAAGATATTCTGGATGCCGT
GCATGGCTTCCAGCTGTGCTGGAATCTGTCCACCACCGTGACCGTGATGGCCACCACCTACAGAGATCCC
ACCACCGAGTACACCAAGCGGATCAGCAGCAGCTCTTACCACGTGGGCGACAAAGAGATCCCCACAACAG
CCGGAATCGCCGTGACCACAGAGGAACACTTCCCCGAGCCTGACAACGCCATCTTCACCCAGCGAGGCGC
GCCGGGCGGCGACAAGACCCACACCTGCCCCCCCTGCCCAGCTCCAGAACTGCTGGGAGGGCCTTCCGTG
TTCCTGTTCCCCCCCAAGCCCAAGGACACCCTGATGATCAGCAGGACCCCCGAGGTGACCTGCGTGGTGG
TGGCCGTGTCCCACGAGGACCCAGAGGTGAAGTTCAACTGGTACGTGGACGGCGTGGAGGTGCACAACGC
CAAGACCAAGCCCAGAGAGGAGCAGTACAACAGCACCTACAGGGTGGTGTCCGTGCTGACCGTGCTGCAC
CAGGACTGGCTGAACGGCAAAGAATACAAGTGCAAAGTCTCCAACAAGGCCCTGGCTGCCCCAATCGAAA
AGACAATCAGCAAGGCCAAGGGCCAGCCACGGGAGCCCCAGGTGTACACCCTGCCCCCCAGCCGGGAGGA
GATGACCAAGAACCAGGTGTCCCTGACCTGTCTGGTGAAGGGCTTCTACCCCAGCGATATCGCCGTGGAG
TGGGAGAGCAACGGCCAGCCCGAGAACAACTACAAGACCACCCCCCCAGTGCTGGACAGCGACGGCAGCT
TCTTCCTGTACAGCAAGCTGACCGTGGACAAGTCCAGGTGGCAGCAGGGCAACGTGTTCAGCTGCAGCGT
GATGCACGAGGCCCTGCACAACCACTACACCCAGAAGTCCCTGAGCCTGAGCCCCGGCGGCAGCGGTCTT
AATGATATTTTCGAGGCTCAGAAGATTGAGTGGCATGAACACCACCACCATCACCACTAAGGCCGGCCTG
TAGTCACTGGCACAACGCGTTACCCGGTAAGCCAATCGGGTATACACGGTCGTCATACTGCAGACAGGGT
TCTTCTACTTTGCAAGATAGTCTTGAGTAGTAAAATAAATAGATAGAGAAAATCAGCCTCGACTGTGCCT
TCTAGTTGCCAGCCATCTGTTGTTTGCCCCTCCCCCGTGCCTTCCTTGACCCTGGAAGGTGCCACTCCCA
CTGTCCTTTCCTAATAAAATGAGGAAATTGCATCACAACACTCAACCCTATCTCGGTCTATTCTTTTGAT
TTATAAGGGATTTTGCCGATTTCGGCCTATTGGTTAAAAAATGAGCTGATTTAACAAAAATTTAACGCGA
ATTAATTCTGTGGAATGTGTGTCAGTTAGGGTGTGGAAAGTCCCCAGGCTCCCCAGCAGGCAGAAGTATG
CAAAGCATGCATCTCAATTAGTCAGCAACCAGGTGTGGAAAGTCCCCAGGCTCCCCAGCAGGCAGAAGTA
TGCAAAGCATGCATCTCAATTAGTCAGCAACCATAGTCCCGCCCCTAACTCCGCCCATCCCGCCCCTAAC
TCCGCCCAGTTCCGCCCATTCTCCGCCCCATGGCTGACTAATTTTTTTTATTTATGCAGAGGCCGAGGCC
GCCTCTGCCTCTGAGCTATTCCAGAAGTAGTGAGGAGGCTTTTTTGGAGGCCTAGGCTTTTGCAAAAAGC
TCCCGGGAGCTTGTATATCCATTTTCGGATCTGATCAGCACGTGTTGACAATTAATCATCGGCATAGTAT
ATCGGCATAGTATAATACGACAAGGTGAGGAACTAAACCATGACCGAGTACAAGCCCACGGTGCGCCTCG
CCACCCGCGACGACGTCCCCAGGGCCGTACGCACCCTCGCCGCCGCGTTCGCCGACTACCCCGCCACGCG
CCACACCGTCGATCCGGACCGCCACATCGAGCGGGTCACCGAGCTGCAAGAACTCTTCCTCACGCGCGTC
GGGCTCGACATCGGCAAGGTGTGGGTCGCGGACGACGGCGCCGCGGTGGCGGTCTGGACCACGCCGGAGA
GCGTCGAAGCGGGGGCGGTGTTCGCCGAGATCGGCCCGCGCATGGCCGAGTTGAGCGGTTCCCGGCTGGC
CGCGCAGCAACAGATGGAAGGCCTCCTGGCGCCGCACCGGCCCAAGGAGCCCGCGTGGTTCCTGGCCACC
GTCGGCGTCTCGCCCGACCACCAGGGCAAGGGTCTGGGCAGCGCCGTCGTGCTCCCCGGAGTGGAGGCGG
CCGAGCGCGCCGGGGTGCCCGCCTTCCTGGAGACATCCGCGCCCCGCAACCTCCCCTTCTACGAGCGGCT
CGGCTTCACCGTCACCGCCGACGTCGAGGTGCCCGAAGGACCGCGCACCTGGTGCATGACCCGCAAGCCC
GGTGCCTGACACGTGCTACGAGATTTCGATTCCACCGCCGCCTTCTATGAAAGGTTGGGCTTCGGAATCG
TTTTCCGGGACGCCGGCTGGATGATCCTCCAGCGCGGGGATCTCATGCTGGAGTTCTTCGCCCACCCCAA
CTTGTTTATTGCAGCTTATAATGGTTACAAATAAAGCAATAGCATCACAAATTTCACAAATAAAGCATTT
TTTTCACTGCATTCTAGTTGTGGTTTGTCCAAACTCATCAATGTATCTTATCATGTCTGTATACCGTCGA
CCTCTAGCTAGAGCTTGGCGTAATCATGGTCATTACCAATGCTTAATCAGTGAGGCACCTATCTCAGCGA
TCTGTCTATTTCGTTCATCCATAGTTGCCTGACTCCCCGTCGTGTAGATAACTACGATACGGGAGGGCTT
ACCATCTGGCCCCAGCGCTGCGATGATACCGCGAGAACCACGCTCACCGGCTCCGGATTTATCAGCAATA
AACCAGCCAGCCGGAAGGGCCGAGCGCAGAAGTGGTCCTGCAACTTTATCCGCCTCCATCCAGTCTATTA
ATTGTTGCCGGGAAGCTAGAGTAAGTAGTTCGCCAGTTAATAGTTTGCGCAACGTTGTTGCCATCGCTAC
AGGCATCGTGGTGTCACGCTCGTCGTTTGGTATGGCTTCATTCAGCTCCGGTTCCCAACGATCAAGGCGA
GTTACATGATCCCCCATGTTGTGCAAAAAAGCGGTTAGCTCCTTCGGTCCTCCGATCGTTGTCAGAAGTA
AGTTGGCCGCAGTGTTATCACTCATGGTTATGGCAGCACTGCATAATTCTCTTACTGTCATGCCATCCGT
AAGATGCTTTTCTGTGACTGGTGAGTACTCAACCAAGTCATTCTGAGAATAGTGTATGCGGCGACCGAGT
TGCTCTTGCCCGGCGTCAATACGGGATAATACCGCGCCACATAGCAGAACTTTAAAAGTGCTCATCATTG
GAAAACGTTCTTCGGGGCGAAAACTCTCAAGGATCTTACCGCTGTTGAGATCCAGTTCGATGTAACCCAC
TCGTGCACCCAACTGATCTTCAGCATCTTTTACTTTCACCAGCGTTTCTGGGTGAGCAAAAACAGGAAGG
CAAAATGCCGCAAAAAAGGGAATAAGGGCGACACGGAAATGTTGAATACTCATATTCTTCCTT
