>Addgene plasmid #156821 | pD649-HAsp-LRRTM2-Fc(DAPA)-AviTag-6xHis | depositor partial sequence | sequence record 302752 | insert (extracellular domain)
TGTCCTCCTAAGTGTAGATGCGAGAAGCTGCTGTTCTACTGCGACAGCCAGGGCTTCCACAGCGTGCCAA
ATGCCACAGATAAGGGCAGCCTGGGCCTGAGCCTGAGACACAATCACATCACCGAGCTGGAACGGGACCA
GTTCGCCAGCTTTAGCCAGCTGACATGGCTGCACCTGGACCACAACCAGATCAGCACCGTGAAAGAGGAC
GCCTTCCAGGGCCTGTACAAGCTGAAAGAGCTGATCCTGAGCAGCAACAAGATCTTCTACCTGCCGAACA
CCACCTTCACACAGCTGATCAACCTGCAGAACCTGGACCTGAGCTTCAACCAGCTGTCCTCTCTGCACCC
CGAGCTGTTTTACGGCCTGAGAAAGCTGCAGACACTGCACCTGAGAAGCAACTCCCTGCGGACAATTCCC
GTGCGGCTGTTCTGGGATTGCCGCAGCCTGGAATTCCTGGATCTGAGCACCAACCGGCTGAGAAGCCTGG
CCAGAAATGGCTTTGCCGGCCTGATCAAGCTGCGCGAGCTGCACCTCGAGCATAATCAGCTGACCAAGAT
CAACTTCGCCCACTTCCTGAGACTGAGCAGCCTGCACACCCTGTTTCTGCAGTGGAACAAGATCAGCAAC
CTGACCTGCGGCATGGAATGGACCTGGGGCACACTGGAAAAGCTGGACCTCACCGGCAACGAGATCAAGG
CCATCGACCTGACCGTGTTCGAGACAATGCCCAACCTGAAGATCCTGCTGATGGACAACAACAAGCTCAA
CAGCCTGGACAGCAAGATCCTGAACAGCCTGAGATCCCTGACCACCGTGGGCCTGTCTGGAAATCTGTGG
GAGTGCAGCGCCAGAATCTGTGCCCTGGCTTCTTGGCTGGGCAGCTTCCAAGGCAGATGGGAGCACAGCA
TCCTGTGTCACAGCCCCGATCACACCCAGGGCGAAGATATTCTGGATGCCGTGCATGGCTTCCAGCTGTG
CTGGAATCTGTCCACCACCGTGACCGTGATGGCCACCACCTACAGAGATCCCACCACCGAGTACACCAAG
CGGATCAGCAGCAGCTCTTACCACGTGGGCGACAAAGAGATCCCCACAACAGCCGGAATCGCCGTGACCA
CAGAGGAACACTTCCCCGAGCCTGACAACGCCATCTTCACCCAGCGA
